>Addgene plasmid #140553 | pAAV-hsyn-GRAB_DA2m | addgene full sequence | sequence record 307196 | Addgene NGS Result
CCTGCAGGCAGCTGCGCGCTCGCTCGCTCACTGAGGCCGCCCGGGCGTCGGGCGACCTTTGGTCGCCCGG
CCTCAGTGAGCGAGCGAGCGCGCAGAGAGGGAGTGGCCAACTCCATCACTAGGGGTTCCTGCGGCCGCAC
GCGTATGAGGCGGGGTGGGGGTGCCTACCTGACGACCGACCCCGACCCACTGGACAAGCACCCAACCCCC
ATTCCCCAAATTGCGCATCCCCTATCAGAGAGGGGGAGGGGAAACAGGATGCGGCGAGGCGCGTGCGCAC
TGCCAGCTTCAGCACCGCGGACAGTGCCTTCGCCCCCGCCTGGCGGCGCGCGCCACCGCCGCCTCAGCAC
TGAAGGCGCGCTGACGTCACTCGCCGGTCCCCCGCAAACTCCCCTTCCCGGCCACCTTGGTCGCGTCCGC
GCCGCCGCCGGCCCAGCCGGACCGCACCACGCGAGGCGCGAGATAGGGGGGCACGGGCGCGACCATCTGC
GCTGCGGCGCCGGCGACTCAGCGCTGCCTCAGTCTGCGGTGGGCAGCGGAGGAGTCGTGTCGTGCCTGAG
AGCGCAGTCGAGAAACCGGTGCCACCATGGAGACAGACACACTCCTGCTATGGGTACTGCTGCTCTGGGT
TCCAGGTTCCACTGGTGACACAAGTTTGTACAAAAAAGTTGGCACCACCGGTGATCCACTGAATCTGTCC
TGGTATGATGATGATCTGGAGAGGCAGAACTGGAGCCGGCCCTTCAACGGGTCAGACGGGAAGGCGGACA
GACCCCACTACAACTACTATGCCACACTGCTCACCCTGCTCATCGCTGTCATCGTCTTCGGCAACGTGCT
GGTGTGCATGGCTGTGTCCCGCGAGAAGGCGCTGCAGACCACCACCAACTACCTGATCGTCAGCCTCGCA
GTGGCCGACCTCCTCGTCGCCACACTGGTCATGCCCTGGGTTGTCTACCTGGAGGTGGTAGGTGAGTGGA
AATTCAGCAGGATTCACTGTGACATCTTCGTCACTCTGGACGTCATGATGTGCACGGCGAGCATCCTGAA
CTTGTGTGCCATCAGCATCGACAGGTACACAGCTGTGGCCATGCCCATGCTGTACAATACGCGCTACAGC
TCCAAGCGCCGGGTCACCGTCATGATCTCCATCGTCTGGGTCCTGTCCTTCACCATCTCCTGCCCACTCC
TCTTCGGACTCAATAACGCAGACCAGAACGAGTGCATCATTGCCAACCCGGCCTTCGTGGTCTACTCCTC
CATCGTCTCCTTCTACGTGCCCTTCATTGTCACCCTGCTGGTCTACATCAAGATCTACATTGTCCTCCGC
AGACGCCGCAAGCGAGTCAACACCAAACGCAGCAGCCGAGCTTTCAGGGCCCACCTGAGGGCTCCACTAA
AGGGCAACTGTACTCACCCCGAGGACATGAAACTCGGAGGAACTGTCTATATCAAGGCCGACAAGCAGAA
GAACGGCATCAAGGCGAACTTCCACATCCGCCACAACATCGAGGACGGCGGCGTGCAGCTCGCCTACCAC
TACCAGCAGAACACCCCCATCGGCGACGGCCCCGTGCTGCTGCCCGACAACCACTACCTGAGCGTGCAGT
CCAAACTTTCGAAAGACCCCAACGAGAAGCGCGATCACATGGTCCTGCTGGAGTTCGTGACCGCCGCCGG
GATCACTCTCGGCATGGACGAGCTGTACAAGGGCGGTACCGGAGGGAAATCCATGGTGAGCAAGGGCGAG
GAGCTGTTCACCGGGGTGGTGCCCATCCTGGTCGAGCTGGACGGCGACGTAAACGGCCACAAGTTCAGCG
TGTCCGGCGAGGGTGAGGGCGATGCCACCTACGGCAAGCTGACCCTGAAGTTCATCTGCACCACCGGCAA
GCTGCCCGTGCCCTGGCCCACCCTCGTGACCACCCTGACCTACGGCGTGCAGTGCTTCAGCCGCTACCCC
GACCACATGAAGCAGCACGACTTCTTCAAGTCCGCCATGCCCGAAGGCTACATCCAGGAGCGCACCATCT
TCTTCAAGGACGACGGCAACTACAAGACCCGCGCCGAGGTGAAGTTCGAGGGCGACACCCTGGTGAACCG
CATCGAGCTGAAGGGCATCGACTTCAAGGAGGACGGCAACATCCTGGGGCACAAGCTGGAGTACAACACT
GGAGCAGCAGCAATGAGCCGTAGGAAGCTCTCCCAGCAGAAGGAGAAGAAAGCCACTCAGATGCTCGCCA
TTGTTCTCGGCGTGTTCATCATCTGCTGGCTGCCCTTCTTCATCACACACATCCTGAACATACACTGTGA
CTGCAACATCCCGCCTGTCCTGTACAGCGCCTTCACGTGGCTGGGCTATGTCAACAGCGCCGTGAACCCC
ATCATCTACACCACCTTCAACATTGAGTTCCGCAAGGCCTTCCTGAAGATCCTCCACTGCTGAGAATTCG
ATATCAAGCTTATCGATAATCAACCTCTGGATTACAAAATTTGTGAAAGATTGACTGGTATTCTTAACTA
TGTTGCTCCTTTTACGCTATGTGGATACGCTGCTTTAATGCCTTTGTATCATGCTATTGCTTCCCGTATG
GCTTTCATTTTCTCCTCCTTGTATAAATCCTGGTTGCTGTCTCTTTATGAGGAGTTGTGGCCCGTTGTCA
GGCAACGTGGCGTGGTGTGCACTGTGTTTGCTGACGCAACCCCCACTGGTTGGGGCATTGCCACCACCTG
TCAGCTCCTTTCCGGGACTTTCGCTTTCCCCCTCCCTATTGCCACGGCGGAACTCATCGCCGCCTGCCTT
GCCCGCTGCTGGACAGGGGCTCGGCTGTTGGGCACTGACAATTCCGTGGTGTTGTCGGGGAAATCATCGT
CCTTTCCTTGGCTGCTCGCCTATGTTGCCACCTGGATTCTGCGCGGGACGTCCTTCTGCTACGTCCCTTC
GGCCCTCAATCCAGCGGACCTTCCTTCCCGCGGCCTGCTGCCGGCTCTGCGGCCTCTTCCGCGTCTTCGC
CTTCGCCCTCAGACGAGTCGGATCTCCCTTTGGGCCGCCTCCCCGCATCGATACCGAGCGCTGCTCGAGA
GATCTACGGGTGGCATCCCTGTGACCCCTCCCCAGTGCCTCTCCTGGCCCTGGAAGTTGCCACTCCAGTG
CCCACCAGCCTTGTCCTAATAAAATTAAGTTGCATCATTTTGTCTGACTAGGTGTCCTTCTATAATATTA
TGGGGTGGAGGGGGGTGGTATGGAGCAAGGGGCAAGTTGGGAAGACAACCTGTAGGGCCTGCGGGGTCTA
TTGGGAACCAAGCTGGAGTGCAGTGGCACAATCTTGGCTCACTGCAATCTCCGCCTCCTGGGTTCAAGCG
ATTCTCCTGCCTCAGCCTCCCGAGTTGTTGGGATTCCAGGCATGCATGACCAGGCTCAGCTAATTTTTGT
TTTTTTGGTAGAGACGGGGTTTCACCATATTGGCCAGGCTGGTCTCCAACTCCTAATCTCAGGTGATCTA
CCCACCTTGGCCTCCCAAATTGCTGGGATTACAGGCGTGAACCACTGCTCCCTTCCCTGTCCTTCTGATT
TTGTAGGTAACCACGTGCGGACCGAGCGGCCGCAGGAACCCCTAGTGATGGAGTTGGCCACTCCCTCTCT
GCGCGCTCGCTCGCTCACTGAGGCCGGGCGACCAAAGGTCGCCCGACGCCCGGGCTTTGCCCGGGCGGCC
TCAGTGAGCGAGCGAGCGCGCAGCTGCCTGCAGGGGCGCCTGATGCGGTATTTTCTCCTTACGCATCTGT
GCGGTATTTCACACCGCATA
[95 nt withheld, positions 3801-3895]
T
[46 nt withheld, positions 3897-3942]
C
[141 nt withheld, positions 3944-4084]
CCTTTGACGTTGGAGTCCACGTTCTTT
[37 nt withheld, positions 4112-4148]
ACTCTATCTCGGGCTATTCTTTTGATTTATAAGGGATTTTGCCGATTTCGGTCTATTGGTTAAAAAATGA
GCTGATTTAACAAAAATTTAACGCGAATTTTAACAAAATATTAACGTTTACAATTTTATGGTGCACTCTC
AGTACAATCTGCTCTGATGCCGCATAGTTAAGCCAGCCCCGACACCCGCCAACACCCGCTGACGCGCCCT
GACGGGCTTGTCTGCTCCCGGCATCCGCTTACAGACAAGCTGTGACCGTCTCCGGGAGCTGCATGTGTCA
GAGGTTTTCACCGTCATCACCGAAACGCGCGAGACGAAAGGGCCTCGTGATACGCCTATTTTTATAGGTT
AATGTCATGATAATAATGGTTTCTTAGACGTCAGGTGGCACTTTTCGGGGAAATGTGCGCGGAACCCCTA
TTTGTTTATTTTTCTAAATACATTCAAATATGTATCCGCTCATGAGACAATAACCCTGATAAATGCTTCA
ATAATATTGAAAAAGGAAGAGTATGAGTATTCAACATTTCCGTGTCGCCCTTATTCCCTTTTTTGCGGCA
TTTTGCCTTCCTGTTTTTGCTCACCCAGAAACGCTGGTGAAAGTAAAAGATGCTGAAGATCAGTTGGGTG
CACGAGTGGGTTACATCGAACTGGATCTCAACAGCGGTAAGATCCTTGAGAGTTTTCGCCCCGAAGAACG
TTTTCCAATGATGAGCACTTTTAAAGTTCTGCTATGTGGCGCGGTATTATCCCGTATTGACGCCGGGCAA
GAGCAACTCGGTCGCCGCATACACTATTCTCAGAATGACTTGGTTGAGTACTCACCAGTCACAGAAAAGC
ATCTTACGGATGGCATGACAGTAAGAGAATTATGCAGTGCTGCCATAACCATGAGTGATAACACTGCGGC
CAACTTACTTCTGACAACGATCGGAGGACCGAAGGAGCTAACCGCTTTTTTGCACAACATGGGGGATCAT
GTAACTCGCCTTGATCGTTGGGAACCGGAGCTGAATGAAGCCATACCAAACGACGAGCGTGACACCACGA
TGCCTGTAGCAATGGCAACAACGTTGCGCAAACTATTAACTGGCGAACTACTTACTCTAGCTTCCCGGCA
ACAATTAATAGACTGGATGGAGGCGGATAAAGTTGCAGGACCACTTCTGCGCTCGGCCCTTCCGGCTGGC
TGGTTTATTGCTGATAAATCTGGAGCCGGTGAGCGTGGGTCTCGCGGTATCATTGCAGCACTGGGGCCAG
ATGGTAAGCCCTCCCGTATCGTAGTTATCTACACGACGGGGAGTCAGGCAACTATGGATGAACGAAATAG
ACAGATCGCTGAGATAGGTGCCTCACTGATTAAGCATTGGTAACTGTCAGACCAAGTTTACTCATATATA
CTTTAGATTGATTTAAAACTTCATTTTTAATTTAAAAGGATCTAGGTGAAGATCCTTTTTGATAATCTCA
TGACCAAAATCCCTTAACGTGAGTTTTCGTTCCACTGAGCGTCAGACCCCGTAGAAAAGATCAAAGGATC
TTCTTGAGATCCTTTTTTTCTGCGCGTAATCTGCTGCTTGCAAACAAAAAAACCACCGCTACCAGCGGTG
GTTTGTTTGCCGGATCAAGAGCTACCAACTCTTTTTCCGAAGGTAACTGGCTTCAGCAGAGCGCAGATAC
CAAATACTGTTCTTCTAGTGTAGCCGTAGTTAGGCCACCACTTCAAGAACTCTGTAGCACCGCCTACATA
CCTCGCTCTGCTAATCCTGTTACCAGTGGCTGCTGCCAGTGGCGATAAGTCGTGTCTTACCGGGTTGGAC
TCAAGACGATAGTTACCGGATAAGGCGCAGCGGTCGGGCTGAACGGGGGGTTCGTGCACACAGCCCAGCT
TGGAGCGAACGACCTACACCGAACTGAGATACCTACAGCGTGAGCTATGAGAAAGCGCCACGCTTCCCGA
AGGGAGAAAGGCGGACAGGTATCCGGTAAGCGGCAGGGTCGGAACAGGAGAGCGCACGAGGGAGCTTCCA
GGGGGAAACGCCTGGTATCTTTATAGTCCTGTCGGGTTTCGCCACCTCTGACTTGAGCGTCGATTTTTGT
GATGCTCGTCAGGGGGGCGGAGCCTATGGAAAAACGCCAGCAACGCGGCCTTTTTACGGTTCCTGGCCTT
TTGCTGGCCTTTTGCTCACATGT
Features (pLannotate 1.2.2; 19 found; start..end, strand, type, name):
     12..39      +  repeat_region  AAV2 ITR (fragment): inverted terminal repeat of adeno-associated virus serotype 2 inverted
     68..95      +  repeat_region  AAV2 ITR (fragment): inverted terminal repeat of adeno-associated virus serotype 2 inverted
    145..567     +  promoter       hSyn promoter (fragment): human synapsin I promoter; confers neuron-specific expression (Kügler et al., 2003)
    587..649     +  sig_peptide    Igκ leader: leader sequence from mouse immunoglobulin κ light chain
    651..668     +  protein_bind   attB1 (fragment): mutant version of attB; core recombination site for the Gateway® BP reaction BP Clonase™
    806..1378    +  CDS            Drd4 (fragment): DRD4_MOUSE - Experimental evidence at protein level: Swiss-Prot protein existence level 1. Dopamine receptor responsible for neuronal signaling in the mesolimbic system of the brain, an area of the brain that regulates emotion and complex behavior. Activated by dopamine, but also by epinephrine and norepinephrine, and by numerous synthetic agonists and drugs. Agonist binding triggers signaling via G proteins that inhibit adenylyl cyclase (By similarity). Modulates the circadian rhythm of contrast sensitivity by regulating the rhythmic expression of NPAS2 in the retinal ganglion cells (PubMed:2
   1445..2167    +  CDS            cEGFP: cEGFP is a basic (constitutively fluorescent) green fluorescent protein published in 2008, derived from Aequorea victoria.
   2186..2434    +  CDS            Drd4 (fragment): DRD4_MOUSE - Experimental evidence at protein level: Swiss-Prot protein existence level 1. Dopamine receptor responsible for neuronal signaling in the mesolimbic system of the brain, an area of the brain that regulates emotion and complex behavior. Activated by dopamine, but also by epinephrine and norepinephrine, and by numerous synthetic agonists and drugs. Agonist binding triggers signaling via G proteins that inhibit adenylyl cyclase (By similarity). Modulates the circadian rhythm of contrast sensitivity by regulating the rhythmic expression of NPAS2 in the retinal ganglion cells (PubMed:2
   2444..2468    +  misc_feature   MCS (fragment): pBluescript multiple cloning site
   2468..3056    +  misc_feature   WPRE: woodchuck hepatitis virus posttranscriptional regulatory element
   3088..3564    +  polyA_signal   hGH poly(A) signal: human growth hormone polyadenylation signal
   3604..3744    +  repeat_region  AAV2 ITR: inverted terminal repeat of adeno-associated virus serotype 2 inverted
   3749..3800    -  misc_feature   bom (fragment): basis of mobility region from pBR322
   3819..4274    +  rep_origin     f1 ori (sequence partly withheld): f1 bacteriophage origin of replication; arrow indicates direction of (+) strand synthesis
   4275..4324    -  misc_feature   bom (fragment): basis of mobility region from pBR322
   4426..4461    -  CDS            rop (fragment): Rop protein, which maintains plasmids at low copy number; rop
   4556..4660    +  promoter       AmpR promoter: bla
   4661..5521    +  CDS            AmpR: β-lactamase; bla; confers resistance to ampicillin, carbenicillin, and related antibiotics
   5692..6280    +  rep_origin     ori: high-copy-number ColE1/pMB1/pBR322/pUC origin of replication
