[The description below was written by a language model from this plasmid's Addgene catalogue record and pLannotate feature annotations shown in this document.]
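Description:
pAAV-hsyn-GRAB_DA2m is an adeno-associated virus transfer plasmid built on a pAAV backbone for neuronal expression of GRAB_DA2m, a second-generation, medium-affinity, genetically encoded fluorescent sensor for dopamine. It is propagated in E. coli as a high-copy plasmid through a ColE1/pUC-type origin and is selected with ampicillin via the β-lactamase gene. An f1 phage origin is also present in the backbone. The expression cassette lies between AAV2 inverted terminal repeats, which direct replication and packaging of the intervening DNA into AAV particles when rep/cap and helper functions are supplied in trans. The annotation finds a complete ITR on the 3′ side but only short fragments on the 5′ side. This may reflect the difficulty of sequencing these repeats or a partial deletion, and the record does not resolve which.

Within the ITRs, the human synapsin I promoter restricts expression to neurons. It drives an open reading frame that begins with a mouse Igκ leader peptide, which helps target the protein to the secretory pathway and plasma membrane. The sensor itself appears as two dopamine receptor segments flanking an EGFP-derived fluorescent protein, consistent with the GRAB design, in which a fluorescent module inserted into a receptor loop reports ligand-induced conformational change as a change in fluorescence. The automated annotation matches the receptor portions to mouse Drd4 by similarity, whereas the catalogue lists the insert as human, and the exact parent receptor is not stated. A WPRE and the human growth hormone polyadenylation signal follow to enhance transcript stability and processing. The construct is used, typically as packaged AAV, to monitor dopaminergic activity in neurons in vivo.
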