Addgene plasmid #140553: pAAV-hsyn-GRAB_DA2m
Purpose: Expresses the 2nd generation medium-affinity DA sensor GRAB_DA2m in neurons
Depositing lab: Yulong Li. Publication: Next-generation GRAB sensors for monitoring dopaminergic activity in vivo. Sun F, Zhou J, Dai B, Qian T, Zeng J, Li X, Zhuo Y, Zhang Y, Wang Y, Qian C, Tan K, Feng J, Dong H, Lin D, Cui G, Li Y. Nat Methods. 2020 Nov;17(11):1156-1166. doi: 10.1038/s41592-020-00981-9. Epub 2020 Oct 21. PubMed 33087905.
Backbone
  Vector backbone: pAAV
  Backbone size w/o insert (bp): 4495
  Vector type: AAV
Growth in bacteria
  Bacterial resistance: Ampicillin, 100 μg/mL
  Growth temperature: 37°C
  Growth strain: NEB Stable
  Copy number: High Copy
Gene/Insert
  Gene/Insert name: The 2nd generation DA sensor GRAB_DA2m (medium affinity)
  Species: H. sapiens (human)
  Insert size (bp): 1857
  Promoter: hSyn
  Cloning method: Gibson Cloning
Terms and licenses: Academic/Nonprofit Terms; Industry Terms: Not Available to Industry
How to cite: pAAV-hsyn-GRAB_DA2m was a gift from Yulong Li (Addgene plasmid # 140553 ; http://n2t.net/addgene:140553 ; RRID:Addgene_140553) For viral preps, please replace (Addgene plasmid # 140553) in the above sentence with: (Addgene viral prep # 140553-AAV9)
